>Addgene plasmid #207320 | pHCMV-VSVgSS-TM | addgene full sequence | sequence record 407608 | Addgene NGS Result
GCGGCCGCTCTAGAGAGCTTGGCCCATTGCATACGTTGTATCCATATCATAATATGTACATTTATATTGG
CTCATGTCCAACATTACCGCCATGTTGACATTGATTATTGACTAGTTATTAATAGTAATCAATTACGGGG
TCATTAGTTCATAGCCCATATATGGAGTTCCGCGTTACATAACTTACGGTAAATGGCCCGCCTGGCTGAC
CGCCCAACGACCCCCGCCCATTGACGTCAATAATGACGTATGTTCCCATAGTAACGCCAATAGGGACTTT
CCATTGACGTCAATGGGTGGAGTATTTACGGTAAACTGCCCACTTGGCAGTACATCAAGTGTATCATATG
CCAAGTACGCCCCCTATTGACGTCAATGACGGTAAATGGCCCGCCTGGCATTATGCCCAGTACATGACCT
TATGGGACTTTCCTACTTGGCAGTACATCTACGTATTAGTCATCGCTATTACCATGGTGATGCGGTTTTG
GCAGTACATCAATGGGCGTGGATAGCGGTTTGACTCACGGGGATTTCCAAGTCTCCACCCCATTGACGTC
AATGGGAGTTTGTTTTGGCACCAAAATCAACGGGACTTTCCAAAATGTCGTAACAACTCCGCCCCATTGA
CGCAAATGGGCGGTAGGCGTGTACGGTGGGAGGTCTATATAAGCAGAGCTCGTTTAGTGAACCGTCAGAT
CGCCTGGACACGCCATCCACGCTGTTTTGACCTCCATAGATGACACCGGGACCGATCCAGCCTCCGGTCG
ACCGATCCTGAGAACTTCAGGGTGAGTTTGGGGACCCTTGATTGTTCTTTCTTTTTCGCTATTGTAAAAT
TCATGTTATATGGAGGGGGCAAAGTTTTCAGGGTGTTGTTTAGAATGGGAAGATGTCCCTTGTATCACCA
TGGACCCTCATGATAATTTTGTTTCTTTCACTTTCTACTCTGTTGACAACCATTGTCTCCTCTTATTTTC
TTTTCATTTTCTGTAACTTTTTCGTTAAACTTTAGCTTGCATTTGTAACGAATTTTTAAATTCACTTTTG
TTTATTTGTCAGATTGTAAGTACTTTCTCTAATCACTTTTTTTTCAAGGCAATCAGGGTATATTATATTG
TACTTCAGCACAGTTTTAGAGAACAATTGTTATAATTAAATGATAAGGTAGAATATTTCTGCATATAAAT
TCTGGCTGGCGTGGAAATATTCTTATTGGTAGAAACAACTACACCCTGGTCATCATCCTGCCTTTCTCTT
TATGGTTACAATGATATACACTGTTTGAGATGAGGATAAAATACTCTGAGTCCAAACCGGGCCCCTCTGC
TAACCATGTTCATGCCTTCTTCTCTTTCCTACAGCTCCTGGGCAACGTGCTGGTTGTTGTGCTGTCTCAT
CATTTTGGCAAAGAATTCGCCACCATGAAGTGCCTTTTGTACTTAGCCTTTTTATTCATTGGGGTGAATT
GCGGTACCAATCCAATCGAGCTTGTAGAAGGTTGGTTCAGTAGTTGGAAAAGCTCTATTGCCTCTTTTTT
CTTTATCATAGGGTTAATCATTGGACTATTCTTGGTTCTCCGAGTTGGTATCCATCTTTGCATTAAATTA
AAGCACACCAAGAAAAGACAGATTTATACAGACATAGAGATGAACCGACTTGGAAAGGTCTGATGTCTTC
CTGGAGCTCCAGTCATTGACTATAACGTCTCAGATCTTTTTCCCTCTGCCAAAAATTATGGGGACATCAT
GAAGCCCCTTGAGCATCTGACTTCTGGCTAATAAAGGAAATTTATTTTCATTGCAATAGTGTGTTGGAAT
TTTTTGTGTCTCTCACTCGGAAGGACATATGGGAGGGCAAATCATTTAAAACATCAGAATGAGTATTTGG
TTTAGAGTTTGGCAACATATGCCCATATGCTGGCTGCCATGAACAAAGGTTGGCTATAAAGAGGTCATCA
GTATATGAAACAGCCCCCTGCTGTCCATTCCTTATTCCATAGAAAAGCCTTGACTTGAGGTTAGATTTTT
TTTATATTTTGTTTTGTGTTATTTTTTTCTTTAACATCCCTAAAATTTTCCTTACATGTTTTACTAGCCA
GATTTTTCCTCCTCTCCTGACTACTCCCAGTCATAGCTGTCCCTCTTCTCTTATGGAGATCCCTCGACGG
ATCGGCCGCAATTCGTAATCATGTCATAGCTGTTTCCTGTGTGAAATTGTTATCCGCTCACAATTCCACA
CAACATACGAGCCGGAAGCATAAAGTGTAAAGCCTGGGGTGCCTAATGAGTGAGCTAACTCACATTAATT
GCGTTGCGCTCACTGCCCGCTTTCCAGTCGGGAAACCTGTCGTGCCAGCTGCATTAATGAATCGGCCAAC
GCGCGGGGAGAGGCGGTTTGCGTATTGGGCGCTCTTCCGCTTCCTCGCTCACTGACTCGCTGCGCTCGGT
CGTTCGGCTGCGGCGAGCGGTATCAGCTCACTCAAAGGCGGTAATACGGTTATCCACAGAATCAGGGGAT
AACGCAGGAAAGAACATGTGAGCAAAAGGCCAGCAAAAGGCCAGGAACCGTAAAAAGGCCGCGTTGCTGG
CGTTTTTCCATAGGCTCCGCCCCCCTGACGAGCATCACAAAAATCGACGCTCAAGTCAGAGGTGGCGAAA
CCCGACAGGACTATAAAGATACCAGGCGTTTCCCCCTGGAAGCTCCCTCGTGCGCTCTCCTGTTCCGACC
CTGCCGCTTACCGGATACCTGTCCGCCTTTCTCCCTTCGGGAAGCGTGGCGCTTTCTCATAGCTCACGCT
GTAGGTATCTCAGTTCGGTGTAGGTCGTTCGCTCCAAGCTGGGCTGTGTGCACGAACCCCCCGTTCAGCC
CGACCGCTGCGCCTTATCCGGTAACTATCGTCTTGAGTCCAACCCGGTAAGACACGACTTATCGCCACTG
GCAGCAGCCACTGGTAACAGGATTAGCAGAGCGAGGTATGTAGGCGGTGCTACAGAGTTCTTGAAGTGGT
GGCCTAACTACGGCTACACTAGAAGAACAGTATTTGGTATCTGCGCTCTGCTGAAGCCAGTTACCTTCGG
AAAAAGAGTTGGTAGCTCTTGATCCGGCAAACAAACCACCGCTGGTAGCGGTGGTTTTTTTGTTTGCAAG
CAGCAGATTACGCGCAGAAAAAAAGGATCTCAAGAAGATCCTTTGATCTTTTCTACGGGGTCTGACGCTC
AGTGGAACGAAAACTCACGTTAAGGGATTTTGGTCATGAGATTATCAAAAAGGATCTTCACCTAGATCCT
TTTAAATTAAAAATGAAGTTTTAAATCAATCTAAAGTATATATGAGTAAACTTGGTCTGACAGTTACCAA
TGCTTAATCAGTGAGGCACCTATCTCAGCGATCTGTCTATTTCGTTCATCCATAGTTGCCTGACTCCCCG
TCGTGTAGATAACTACGATACGGGAGGGCTTACCATCTGGCCCCAGTGCTGCAATGATACCGCGAGACCC
ACGCTCACCGGCACCAGATTTATCAGCAATAAACCAGCCAGCCGGAAGGGCCGAGCGCAGAAGTGGTCCT
GCAACTTTATCCGCCTCCATCCAGTCTATTAATTGTTGCCGGGAAGCTAGAGTAAGTAGTTCGCCAGTTA
ATAGTTTGCGCAACGTTGTTGCCATTGCTACAGGCATCGTGGTGTCACGCTCGTCGTTTGGTATGGCTTC
ATTCAGCTCCGGTTCCCAACGATCAAGGCGAGTTACATGATCCCCCATGTTGTGCAAAAAAGCGGTTAGC
TCCTTCGGTCCTCCGATCGTTGTCAGAAGTAAGTTGGCCGCAGTGTTATCACTCATGGTTATGGCAGCAC
TGCATAATTCTCTTACTGTCATGCCATCCGTAAGATGCTTTTCTGTGACTGGTGAGTACTCAACCAAGTC
ATTCTGAGAATAGTGTATGCGGCGACCGAGTTGCTCTTGCCCGGCGTCAATACGGGATAATACCGCGCCA
CATAGCAGAACTTTAAAAGTGCTCATCATTGGAAAACGTTCTTCGGGGCGAAAACTCTCAAGGATCTTAC
CGCTGTTGAGATCCAGTTCGATGTAACCCACTCGTGCACCCAACTGATCTTCAGCATCTTTTACTTTCAC
CAGCGTTTCTGGGTGAGCAAAAACAGGAAGGCAAAATGCCGCAAAAAAGGGAATAAGGGCGACACGGAAA
TGTTGAATACTCATACTCTTCCTTTTTCAATATTATTGAAGCATTTATCAGGGTTATTGTCTCATGAGCG
GATACATATTTGAATGTATTTAGAAAAATAAACAAATAGGGGTTCCGCGCACATTTCCCCGAAAAGTGCC
ACCTAAATTGTAAGCGTTAATATTTTGTTAAAATTCGCGTTAAATTTTTGTTAAATCAGCTCATTTTTTA
ACCAATAGGCCGAAATCGGCAAAATCCCTTATAAATCAAAAGAATAGACCGAGATAGGGT
[37 nt withheld, positions 4471-4507]
AAAGAACGTGGACTCCAACGTCAAAGG
[49 nt withheld, positions 4535-4583]
T
[91 nt withheld, positions 4585-4675]
G
[124 nt withheld, positions 4677-4800]
CCCATTCGCCATTCAGGCTGCGCAACTGTTGGGAAGGGCGATCGGTGCGGGCCTCTTCGCTATTACGCCA
GCTGGCGAAAGGGGGATGTGCTGCAAGGCGATTAAGTTGGGTAACGCCAGGGTTTTCCCAGTCACGACGT
TGTAAAACGACGGCCAGTGAGCGCGCGTAATACGACTCACTATAGGGCGAATTGGAGCTCCACCGCGGTG
Features (pLannotate 1.2.2; 17 found; start..end, strand, type, name):
     97..476     +  enhancer       CMV enhancer: human cytomegalovirus immediate early enhancer
    477..680     +  promoter       CMV promoter: human cytomegalovirus (CMV) immediate early promoter
    792..1364    +  intron         β-globin intron: intron from rabbit β-globin gene
   1425..1472    +  CDS            VSV-G (fragment): vesicular stomatitis virus G glycoprotein Indiana strain
   1635..1667    +  CDS            VSV-G tag: epitope tag from vesicular stomatitis virus G protein
   1780..1835    +  polyA_signal   β-globin poly(A) signal: rabbit β-globin polyadenylation signal (Gil and Proudfoot, 1987)
   2217..2233    -  protein_bind   lac operator: The lac repressor binds to the lac operator to inhibit transcription in E. coli. This inhibition can be relieved by adding lactose or isopropyl-β-D-thiogalactopyranoside (IPTG). lac repressor encoded by lacI
   2241..2271    -  promoter       lac promoter: promoter for the E. coli lac operon
   2286..2307    -  protein_bind   CAP binding site: CAP binding activates transcription in the presence of cAMP. E. coli catabolite activator protein
   2320..2412    -  CDS            lacI (fragment): lac repressor; lacI; The lac repressor binds to the lac operator to inhibit transcription in E. coli. This inhibition can be relieved by adding lactose or isopropyl-β-D-thiogalactopyranoside (IPTG).
   2595..3183    -  rep_origin     ori: high-copy-number ColE1/pMB1/pBR322/pUC origin of replication
   3354..4214    -  CDS            AmpR: β-lactamase; bla; confers resistance to ampicillin, carbenicillin, and related antibiotics
   4215..4319    -  promoter       AmpR promoter: bla
   4372..4800    -  rep_origin     f1 ori (sequence partly withheld): f1 bacteriophage origin of replication; arrow indicates direction of (+) strand synthesis
   4805..4960    -  CDS            lacZα (fragment): LacZα fragment of β-galactosidase; lacZ fragment
   4968..4986    +  promoter       T7 promoter: promoter for bacteriophage T7 RNA polymerase
   4995..14      +  misc_feature   MCS (fragment) (across the origin): pBluescript multiple cloning site
