[The description below was written by a language model from this plasmid's Addgene catalogue record and pLannotate feature annotations shown in this document.]
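Description:
pHCMV-VSVgSS-TM is an empty mammalian expression backbone of about 5 kb, built on the pHCMV vector and designed so that a protein-coding sequence of choice can be displayed on the envelope of virions. It is maintained in E. coli as a high-copy plasmid through a ColE1/pUC-type origin and selected with ampicillin via the β-lactamase gene. An f1 phage origin, remnants of lacZα and lacI, the lac promoter/operator, a T7 promoter and part of a pBluescript-type multiple cloning site are also annotated. These are leftovers of the cloning-vector lineage rather than functional parts of the payload.

The expression cassette consists of the human cytomegalovirus immediate early enhancer and promoter followed by a rabbit β-globin intron, which generally improves transcript processing and expression, and it ends with the rabbit β-globin polyadenylation signal. Between these elements, the annotation detects two short pieces of the vesicular stomatitis virus G glycoprotein (Indiana strain): a small N-terminal fragment and, further downstream, the sequence corresponding to the VSV-G epitope tag, which derives from the C-terminal end of the glycoprotein. Together with the plasmid name, this suggests a signal sequence (SS) and a transmembrane/cytoplasmic anchor (TM) from VSV-G flanking a cloning position, although the transmembrane segment itself and the cloning sites are not separately annotated. A coding sequence inserted in frame between them would be routed through the secretory pathway and anchored in the producer cell membrane, from which it can be taken up into budding enveloped particles. No insert is present. The associated work concerns modular envelope design for cell type-specific delivery, consistent with use for displaying targeting proteins on viral vector particles.
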