Addgene plasmid #207320: pHCMV-VSVgSS-TM
Purpose: (Empty Backbone) Allows cloning of protein coding sequences to be incorportated into envelope of virions
Depositing lab: Feng Zhang. Depositing organization: Broad Institute. Publication: Cell type-specific delivery by modular envelope design. Strebinger D, Frangieh CJ, Friedrich MJ, Faure G, Macrae RK, Zhang F. Nat Commun. 2023 Aug 23;14(1):5141. doi: 10.1038/s41467-023-40788-8. PubMed 37612276.
Backbone
  Vector backbone: pHCMV
  Backbone manufacturer: Clontech
  Backbone size (bp): 5010
  Vector type: Mammalian Expression
Growth in bacteria
  Bacterial resistance: Ampicillin, 100 μg/mL
  Growth temperature: 37°C
  Growth strain: NEB Stable
  Copy number: High Copy
Gene/Insert
  Gene/Insert name: None
Terms and licenses: Academic/Nonprofit Terms; Industry Terms: Not Available to Industry
How to cite: pHCMV-VSVgSS-TM was a gift from Feng Zhang (Addgene plasmid # 207320 ; http://n2t.net/addgene:207320 ; RRID:Addgene_207320)
